>Addgene plasmid #188768 | pHR-UCOE-SFFV-Zim3-dCas9-P2A-Hygro | addgene full sequence | sequence record 374880 | Addgene NGS Result
TCAGTGTGGAAAATCTCTAGCAGCATCTAGAATTAATTCCGTGTATTCTATAGTGTCACCTAAATCGTAT
GTGTATGATACATAAGGTTATGTATTAATTGTAGCCGCGTTCTAACGACAATATGTACAAGCCTAATTGT
GTAGCATCTGGCTTACTGAAGCAGACCCTATCATCTCTCTCGTAAACTGCCGTCAGAGTCGGTTTGGTTG
GACGAACCTTCTGAGTTTCTGGTAACGCCGTCCCGCACCCGGAAATGGTCAGCGAACCAATCAGCAGGGT
CATCGCTAGCCAGATCCTCTACGCCGGACGCATCGTGGCCGGCATCACCGGCGCCACAGGTGCGGTTGCT
GGCGCCTATATCGCCGACATCACCGATGGGGAAGATCGGGCTCGCCACTTCGGGCTCATGAGCGCTTGTT
TCGGCGTGGGTATGGTGGCAGGCCCCGTGGCCGGGGGACTGTTGGGCGCCATCTCCTTGCATGCACCATT
CCTTGCGGCGGCGGTGCTCAACGGCCTCAACCTACTACTGGGCTGCTTCCTAATGCAGGAGTCGCATAAG
GGAGAGCGTCGAATGGTGCACTCTCAGTACAATCTGCTCTGATGCCGCATAGTTAAGCCAGCCCCGACAC
CCGCCAACACCCGCTGACGCGCCCTGACGGGCTTGTCTGCTCCCGGCATCCGCTTACAGACAAGCTGTGA
CCGTCTCCGGGAGCTGCATGTGTCAGAGGTTTTCACCGTCATCACCGAAACGCGCGAGACGAAAGGGCCT
CGTGATACGCCTATTTTTATAGGTTAATGTCATGATAATAATGGTTTCTTAGACGTCAGGTGGCACTTTT
CGGGGAAATGTGCGCGGAACCCCTATTTGTTTATTTTTCTAAATACATTCAAATATGTATCCGCTCATGA
GACAATAACCCTGATAAATGCTTCAATAATATTGAAAAAGGAAGAGTATGAGTATTCAACATTTCCGTGT
CGCCCTTATTCCCTTTTTTGCGGCATTTTGCCTTCCTGTTTTTGCTCACCCAGAAACGCTGGTGAAAGTA
AAAGATGCTGAAGATCAGTTGGGTGCACGAGTGGGTTACATCGAACTGGATCTCAACAGCGGTAAGATCC
TTGAGAGTTTTCGCCCCGAAGAACGTTTTCCAATGATGAGCACTTTTAAAGTTCTGCTATGTGGCGCGGT
ATTATCCCGTATTGACGCCGGGCAAGAGCAACTCGGTCGCCGCATACACTATTCTCAGAATGACTTGGTT
GAGTACTCACCAGTCACAGAAAAGCATCTTACGGATGGCATGACAGTAAGAGAATTATGCAGTGCTGCCA
TAACCATGAGTGATAACACTGCGGCCAACTTACTTCTGACAACGATCGGAGGACCGAAGGAGCTAACCGC
TTTTTTGCACAACATGGGGGATCATGTAACTCGCCTTGATCGTTGGGAACCGGAGCTGAATGAAGCCATA
CCAAACGACGAGCGTGACACCACGATGCCTGTAGCAATGGCAACAACGTTGCGCAAACTATTAACTGGCG
AACTACTTACTCTAGCTTCCCGGCAACAATTAATAGACTGGATGGAGGCGGATAAAGTTGCAGGACCACT
TCTGCGCTCGGCCCTTCCGGCTGGCTGGTTTATTGCTGATAAATCTGGAGCCGGTGAGCGTGGGTCTCGC
GGTATCATTGCAGCACTGGGGCCAGATGGTAAGCCCTCCCGTATCGTAGTTATCTACACGACGGGGAGTC
AGGCAACTATGGATGAACGAAATAGACAGATCGCTGAGATAGGTGCCTCACTGATTAAGCATTGGTAACT
GTCAGACCAAGTTTACTCATATATACTTTAGATTGATTTAAAACTTCATTTTTAATTTAAAAGGATCTAG
GTGAAGATCCTTTTTGATAATCTCATGACCAAAATCCCTTAACGTGAGTTTTCGTTCCACTGAGCGTCAG
ACCCCGTAGAAAAGATCAAAGGATCTTCTTGAGATCCTTTTTTTCTGCGCGTAATCTGCTGCTTGCAAAC
AAAAAAACCACCGCTACCAGCGGTGGTTTGTTTGCCGGATCAAGAGCTACCAACTCTTTTTCCGAAGGTA
ACTGGCTTCAGCAGAGCGCAGATACCAAATACTGTTCTTCTAGTGTAGCCGTAGTTAGGCCACCACTTCA
AGAACTCTGTAGCACCGCCTACATACCTCGCTCTGCTAATCCTGTTACCAGTGGCTGCTGCCAGTGGCGA
TAAGTCGTGTCTTACCGGGTTGGACTCAAGACGATAGTTACCGGATAAGGCGCAGCGGTCGGGCTGAACG
GGGGGTTCGTGCACACAGCCCAGCTTGGAGCGAACGACCTACACCGAACTGAGATACCTACAGCGTGAGC
TATGAGAAAGCGCCACGCTTCCCGAAGGGAGAAAGGCGGACAGGTATCCGGTAAGCGGCAGGGTCGGAAC
AGGAGAGCGCACGAGGGAGCTTCCAGGGGGAAACGCCTGGTATCTTTATAGTCCTGTCGGGTTTCGCCAC
CTCTGACTTGAGCGTCGATTTTTGTGATGCTCGTCAGGGGGGCGGAGCCTATGGAAAAACGCCAGCAACG
CGGCCTTTTTACGGTTCCTGGCCTTTTGCTGGCCTTTTGCTCACATGTTCTTTCCTGCGTTATCCCCTGA
TTCTGTGGATAACCGTATTACCGCCTTTGAGTGAGCTGATACCGCTCGCCGCAGCCGAACGACCGAGCGC
AGCGAGTCAGTGAGCGAGGAAGCGGAAGAGCGCCCAATACGCAAACCGCCTCTCCCCGCGCGTTGGCCGA
TTCATTAATGCAGCTGTGGAATGTGTGTCAGTTAGGGTGTGGAAAGTCCCCAGGCTCCCCAGCAGGCAGA
AGTATGCAAAGCATGCATCTCAATTAGTCAGCAACCAGGTGTGGAAAGTCCCCAGGCTCCCCAGCAGGCA
GAAGTATGCAAAGCATGCATCTCAATTAGTCAGCAACCATAGTCCCGCCCCTAACTCCGCCCATCCCGCC
CCTAACTCCGCCCAGTTCCGCCCATTCTCCGCCCCATGGCTGACTAATTTTTTTTATTTATGCAGAGGCC
GAGGCCGCCTCGGCCTCTGAGCTATTCCAGAAGTAGTGAGGAGGCTTTTTTGGAGGCCTAGGCTTTTGCA
AAAAGCTTGGACACAAGACAGGCTTGCGAGATATGTTTGAGAATACCACTTTATCCCGCGTCAGGGAGAG
GCAGTGCGTAAAAAGACGCGGACTCATGTGAAATACTGGTTTTTAGTGCGCCAGATCTCTATAATCTCGC
GCAACCTATTTTCCCCTCGAACACTTTTTAAGCCGTAGATAAACAGGCTGGGACACTTCACATGAGCGAA
AAATACATCGTCACCTGGGACATGTTGCAGATCCATGCACGTAAACTCGCAAGCCGACTGATGCCTTCTG
AACAATGGAAAGGCATTATTGCCGTAAGCCGTGGCGGTCTGTACCGGGTGCGTTACTGGCGCGTGAACTG
GGTATTCGTCATGTCGATACCGTTTGTATTTCCAGCTACGATCACGACAACCAGCGCGAGCTTAAAGTGC
TGAAACGCGCAGAAGGCGATGGCGAAGGCTTCATCGTTATTGATGACCTGGTGGATACCGGTGGTACTGC
GGTTGCGATTCGTGAAATGTATCCAAAAGCGCACTTTGTCACCATCTTCGCAAAACCGGCTGGTCGTCCG
CTGGTTGATGACTATGTTGTTGATATCCCGCAAGATACCTGGATTGAACAGCCGTGGGATATGGGCGTCG
TATTCGTCCCGCCAATCTCCGGTCGCTAATCTTTTCAACGCCTGGCACTGCCGGGCGTTGTTCTTTTTAA
CTTCAGGCGGGTTACAATAGTTTCCAGTAAGTATTCTGGAGGCTGCATCCATGACACAGGCAAACCTGAG
CGAAACCCTGTTCAAACCCCGCTTTAAACATCCTGAAACCTCGACGCTAGTCCGCCGCTTTAATCACGGC
GCACAACCGCCTGTGCAGTCGGCCCTTGATGGTAAAACCATCCCTCACTGGTATCGCATGATTAACCGTC
TGATGTGGATCTGGCGCGGCATTGACCCACGCGAAATCCTCGACGTCCAGGCACGTATTGTGATGAGCGA
TGCCGAACGTACCGACGATGATTTATACGATACGGTGATTGGCTACCGTGGCGGCAACTGGATTTATGAG
TGGGCCCCGGATCTTTGTGAAGGAACCTTACTTCTGTGGTGTGACATAATTGGACAAACTACCTACAGAG
ATTTAAAGCTCTAAGGTAAATATAAAATTTTTAAGTGTATAATGTGTTAAACTACTGATTCTAATTGTTT
GTGTATTTTAGATTCCAACCTATGGAACTGATGAATGGGAGCAGTGGTGGAATGCCTTTAATGAGGAAAA
CCTGTTTTGCTCAGAAGAAATGCCATCTAGTGATGATGAGGCTACTGCTGACTCTCAACATTCTACTCCT
CCAAAAAAGAAGAGAAAGGTAGAAGACCCCAAGGACTTTCCTTCAGAATTGCTAAGTTTTTTGAGTCATG
CTGTGTTTAGTAATAGAACTCTTGCTTGCTTTGCTATTTACACCACAAAGGAAAAAGCTGCACTGCTATA
CAAGAAAATTATGGAAAAATATTCTGTAACCTTTATAAGTAGGCATAACAGTTATAATCATAACATACTG
TTTTTTCTTACTCCACACAGGCATAGAGTGTCTGCTATTAATAACTATGCTCAAAAATTGTGTACCTTTA
GCTTTTTAATTTGTAAAGGGGTTAATAAGGAATATTTGATGTATAGTGCCTTGACTAGAGATCATAATCA
GCCATACCACATTTGTAGAGGTTTTACTTGCTTTAAAAAACCTCCCACACCTCCCCCTGAACCTGAAACA
TAAAATGAATGCAATTGTTGTTGTTAACTTGTTTATTGCAGCTTATAATGGTTACAAATAAAGCAATAGC
ATCACAAATTTCACAAATAAAGCATTTTTTTCACTGCATTCTAGTTGTGGTTTGTCCAAACTCATCAATG
TATCTTATCATGTCTGGATCAACTGGATAACTCAAGCTAACCAAAATCATCCCAAACTTCCCACCCCATA
CCCTATTACCACTGCCAATTACCTGTGGTTTCATTTACTCTAAACCTGTGATTCCTCTGAATTATTTTCA
TTTTAAAGAAATTGTATTTGTTAAATATGTACTACAAACTTAGTAGTTGGAAGGGCTAATTCACTCCCAA
AGAAGACAAGATATCCTTGATCTGTGGATCTACCACACACAAGGCTACTTCCCTGATTAGCAGAACTACA
CACCAGGGCCAGGGGTCAGATATCCACTGACCTTTGGATGGTGCTACAAGCTAGTACCAGTTGAGCCAGA
TAAGGTAGAAGAGGCCAATAAAGGAGAGAACACCAGCTTGTTACACCCTGTGAGCCTGCATGGGATGGAT
GACCCGGAGAGAGAAGTGTTAGAGTGGAGGTTTGACAGCCGCCTAGCATTTCATCACGTGGCCCGAGAGC
TGCATCCGGAGTACTTCAAGAACTGCTGATATCGAGCTTGCTACAAGGGACTTTCCGCTGGGGACTTTCC
AGGGAGGCGTGGCCTGGGCGGGACTGGGGAGTGGCGAGCCCTCAGATCCTGCATATAAGCAGCTGCTTTT
TGCCTGTACTGGGTCTCTCTGGTTAGACCAGATCTGAGCCTGGGAGCTCTCTGGCTAACTAGGGAACCCA
CTGCTTAAGCCTCAATAAAGCTTGCCTTGAGTGCTTCAAGTAGTGTGTGCCCGTCTGTTGTGTGACTCTG
GTAACTAGAGATCCCTCAGACCCTTTTAGTCAGTGTGGAAAATCTCTAGCAGTGGCGCCCGAACAGGGAC
TTGAAAGCGAAAGGGAAACCAGAGGAGCTCTCTCGACGCAGGACTCGGCTTGCTGAAGCGCGCACGGCAA
GAGGCGAGGGGCGGCGACTGGTGAGTACGCCAAAAATTTTGACTAGCGGAGGCTAGAAGGAGAGAGATGG
GTGCGAGAGCGTCAGTATTAAGCGGGGGAGAATTAGATCGCGATGGGAAAAAATTCGGTTAAGGCCAGGG
GGAAAGAAAAAATATAAATTAAAACATATAGTATGGGCAAGCAGGGAGCTAGAACGATTCGCAGTTAATC
CTGGCCTGTTAGAAACATCAGAAGGCTGTAGACAAATACTGGGACAGCTACAACCATCCCTTCAGACAGG
ATCAGAAGAACTTAGATCATTATATAATACAGTAGCAACCCTCTATTGTGTGCATCAAAGGATAGAGATA
AAAGACACCAAGGAAGCTTTAGACAAGATAGAGGAAGAGCAAAACAAAAGTAAGACCACCGCACAGCAAG
CGGCCGGCCGCTGATCTTCAGACCTGGAGGAGGAGATATGAGGGACAATTGGAGAAGTGAATTATATAAA
TATAAAGTAGTAAAAATTGAACCATTAGGAGTAGCACCCACCAAGGCAAAGAGAAGAGTGGTGCAGAGAG
AAAAAAGAGCAGTGGGAATAGGAGCTTTGTTCCTTGGGTTCTTGGGAGCAGCAGGAAGCACTATGGGCGC
AGCGTCAATGACGCTGACGGTACAGGCCAGACAATTATTGTCTGGTATAGTGCAGCAGCAGAACAATTTG
CTGAGGGCTATTGAGGCGCAACAGCATCTGTTGCAACTCACAGTCTGGGGCATCAAGCAGCTCCAGGCAA
GAATCCTGGCTGTGGAAAGATACCTAAAGGATCAACAGCTCCTGGGGATTTGGGGTTGCTCTGGAAAACT
CATTTGCACCACTGCTGTGCCTTGGAATGCTAGTTGGAGTAATAAATCTCTGGAACAGATTTGGAATCAC
ACGACCTGGATGGAGTGGGACAGAGAAATTAACAATTACACAAGCTTAATACACTCCTTAATTGAAGAAT
CGCAAAACCAGCAAGAAAAGAATGAACAAGAATTATTGGAATTAGATAAATGGGCAAGTTTGTGGAATTG
GTTTAACATAACAAATTGGCTGTGGTATATAAAATTATTCATAATGATAGTAGGAGGCTTGGTAGGTTTA
AGAATAGTTTTTGCTGTACTTTCTATAGTGAATAGAGTTAGGCAGGGATATTCACCATTATCGTTTCAGA
CCCACCTCCCAACCCCGAGGGGACCCGACAGGCCCGAAGGAATAGAAGAAGAAGGTGGAGAGAGAGACAG
AGACAGATCCATTCGATTAGTGAACGGATCTCGACGGTATCGCCAAATGGCAGTATTCATCCACAATTTT
AAAAGAAAAGGGGGGATTGGGGGGTACAGTGCAGGGGAAAGAATAGTAGACATAATAGCAACAGACATAC
AAACTAAAGAATTACAAAAACAAATTACAAAAATTCAAAATTTTCGGGTTTATTACAGGGACAGCAGAGA
TCCAGTTTGGATCGATAAGCTTGATATCGAATTCGGGAGGTGGTCCCTGCAGTTACGCCAATGATAACCC
CCGCCAGAAAAATCTTAGTAGCCTTCCCTTTTTGTTTTCCGTGCCCCAACTCGGCGGATTGACTCGGCCC
CTTCCGGAAACACCCGAATCAACTTCTAGTCAAATTATTGTTCACGCCGCAATGACCCACCCCTGGCCCG
CGTCTGTGGAACTGACCCCTGGTGTACAGGAGAGTTCGCTGCTGAAAGTGGTCCCAAAGGGGTACTAGTT
TTTAAGCTCCCAACTCCCCCTCCCCCAGCGTCTGGAGGATTCCACACCCTCGCACCGCAGGGGCGAGGAA
GTGGGCGGAGTCCGGTTTTGGCGCCAGCCGCTGAGGCTGCCAAGCAGAAAAGCCACCGCTGAGGAGACTC
CGGTCACTGTCCTCGCCCCGCCTCCCCCTTCCCTCCCCTTGGGGACCACCGGGCGCCACGCCGCGAACGG
TAAGTGCCGCGGTCGTCGGCGCCTCCGCCCTCCCCCTAGGGCCCCAATTCCCAGCGGGCGCGGCGCGCGG
CCCCGCGCGCAGCTCCCGGCTCCCTCCCCCTTCGGATGTGGCTTGAGCTGTAGGCGCGGAGTCCTGCAGC
CCCGATAAAATAAAAGATTTTATTTAGTCTCCAGAAAAAGGGGGGAATGAAAGACCCCACCTGTAGGTTT
GGCAAGCTAGCTGCAGTAACGCCATTTTGCAAGGCATGGAAAAATACCAAACCAAGAATAGAGAAGTTCA
GATCAAGGGCGGGTACATGAAAATAGCTAACGTTGGGCCAAACAGGATATCTGCGGTGAGCAGTTTCGGC
CCCGGCCCGGGGCCAAGAACAGATGGTCACCGCAGTTTCGGCCCCGGCCCGAGGCCAAGAACAGATGGTC
CCCAGATATGGCCCAACCCTCAGCAGTTTCTTAAGACCCATCAGATGTTTCCAGGCTCCCCCAAGGACCT
GAAATGACCCTGCGCCTTATTTGAATTAACCAATCAGCCTGCTTCTCGCTTCTGTTCGCGCGCTTCTGCT
TCCCGAGCTCTATAAAAGAGCTCACAACCCCTCACTCGGCGCGCCAGTCCTCCGACAGACTGAGTCGCCC
GGGGGGGATCTGGAGCTCTCGAGAATTCTCACGCGTCTGCAGGATATCAAGCTTGCGGTACCGCGGGCCC
GGCCACCATGAACAATTCCCAGGGAAGAGTGACCTTCGAGGATGTCACTGTGAACTTCACCCAGGGGGAG
TGGCAGCGGCTGAATCCCGAACAGAGAAACTTGTACAGGGATGTGATGCTGGAGAATTACAGCAACCTTG
TCTCTGTGGGACAAGGGGAAACCACCAAACCCGATGTGATCTTGAGGTTGGAACAAGGAAAGGAGCCATG
GTTGGAGGAAGAGGAAGTGCTGGGAAGTGGCCGTGCAGAAAAAAATGGGGACATTGGAGGGCAGATTTGG
AAGCCAAAGGATGTGAAAGAGAGTCTCTACCCAACTTTCTTGTACAAAGTGGTTGGTGGATCTGGAGGTT
CTCCCAAGAAGAAGCGCAAGGTGGGACGCGTCTGCAGGATATCAAGCTTGCGGTACCGCGGGCCCGGGAT
CGCCACCATGGACAAGAAGTACAGCATCGGCCTGGCCATCGGCACCAACTCTGTGGGCTGGGCCGTGATC
ACCGACGAGTACAAGGTGCCCAGCAAGAAATTCAAGGTGCTGGGCAACACCGACCGGCACAGCATCAAGA
AGAACCTGATCGGCGCCCTGCTGTTCGACAGCGGAGAAACAGCCGAGGCCACCCGGCTGAAGAGAACCGC
CAGAAGAAGATACACCAGACGGAAGAACCGGATCTGCTATCTGCAAGAGATCTTCAGCAACGAGATGGCC
AAGGTGGACGACAGCTTCTTCCACAGACTGGAAGAGTCCTTCCTGGTGGAAGAGGATAAGAAGCACGAGC
GGCACCCCATCTTCGGCAACATCGTGGACGAGGTGGCCTACCACGAGAAGTACCCCACCATCTACCACCT
GAGAAAGAAACTGGTGGACAGCACCGACAAGGCCGACCTGCGGCTGATCTATCTGGCCCTGGCCCACATG
ATCAAGTTCCGGGGCCACTTCCTGATCGAGGGCGACCTGAACCCCGACAACAGCGACGTGGACAAGCTGT
TCATCCAGCTGGTGCAGACCTACAACCAGCTGTTCGAGGAAAACCCCATCAACGCCAGCGGCGTGGACGC
CAAGGCCATCCTGTCTGCCAGACTGAGCAAGAGCAGACGGCTGGAAAATCTGATCGCCCAGCTGCCCGGC
GAGAAGAAGAATGGCCTGTTCGGCAACCTGATTGCCCTGAGCCTGGGCCTGACCCCCAACTTCAAGAGCA
ACTTCGACCTGGCCGAGGATGCCAAACTGCAGCTGAGCAAGGACACCTACGACGACGACCTGGACAACCT
GCTGGCCCAGATCGGCGACCAGTACGCCGACCTGTTTCTGGCCGCCAAGAACCTGTCCGACGCCATCCTG
CTGAGCGACATCCTGAGAGTGAACACCGAGATCACCAAGGCCCCCCTGAGCGCCTCTATGATCAAGAGAT
ACGACGAGCACCACCAGGACCTGACCCTGCTGAAAGCTCTCGTGCGGCAGCAGCTGCCTGAGAAGTACAA
AGAGATTTTCTTCGACCAGAGCAAGAACGGCTACGCCGGCTACATCGATGGCGGAGCCAGCCAGGAAGAG
TTCTACAAGTTCATCAAGCCCATCCTGGAAAAGATGGACGGCACCGAGGAACTGCTCGTGAAGCTGAACA
GAGAGGACCTGCTGCGGAAGCAGCGGACCTTCGACAACGGCAGCATCCCCCACCAGATCCACCTGGGAGA
GCTGCACGCCATTCTGCGGCGGCAGGAAGATTTTTACCCATTCCTGAAGGACAACCGGGAAAAGATCGAG
AAGATCCTGACCTTCCGCATCCCCTACTACGTGGGCCCTCTGGCCAGGGGAAACAGCAGATTCGCCTGGA
TGACCAGAAAGAGCGAGGAAACCATCACCCCCTGGAACTTCGAGGAAGTGGTGGACAAGGGCGCCAGCGC
CCAGAGCTTCATCGAGCGGATGACCAACTTCGATAAGAACCTGCCCAACGAGAAGGTGCTGCCCAAGCAC
AGCCTGCTGTACGAGTACTTCACCGTGTACAACGAGCTGACCAAAGTGAAATACGTGACCGAGGGAATGA
GAAAGCCCGCCTTCCTGAGCGGCGAGCAGAAAAAAGCCATCGTGGACCTGCTGTTCAAGACCAACCGGAA
AGTGACCGTGAAGCAGCTGAAAGAGGACTACTTCAAGAAAATCGAGTGCTTCGACTCCGTGGAAATCTCC
GGCGTGGAAGATCGGTTCAACGCCTCCCTGGGCACATACCACGATCTGCTGAAAATTATCAAGGACAAGG
ACTTCCTGGACAATGAGGAAAACGAGGACATTCTGGAAGATATCGTGCTGACCCTGACACTGTTTGAGGA
CAGAGAGATGATCGAGGAACGGCTGAAAACCTATGCCCACCTGTTCGACGACAAAGTGATGAAGCAGCTG
AAGCGGCGGAGATACACCGGCTGGGGCAGGCTGAGCCGGAAGCTGATCAACGGCATCCGGGACAAGCAGT
CCGGCAAGACAATCCTGGATTTCCTGAAGTCCGACGGCTTCGCCAACAGAAACTTCATGCAGCTGATCCA
CGACGACAGCCTGACCTTTAAAGAGGACATCCAGAAAGCCCAGGTGTCCGGCCAGGGCGATAGCCTGCAC
GAGCACATTGCCAATCTGGCCGGCAGCCCCGCCATTAAGAAGGGCATCCTGCAGACAGTGAAGGTGGTGG
ACGAGCTCGTGAAAGTGATGGGCCGGCACAAGCCCGAGAACATCGTGATCGAAATGGCCAGAGAGAACCA
GACCACCCAGAAGGGACAGAAGAACAGCCGCGAGAGAATGAAGCGGATCGAAGAGGGCATCAAAGAGCTG
GGCAGCCAGATCCTGAAAGAACACCCCGTGGAAAACACCCAGCTGCAGAACGAGAAGCTGTACCTGTACT
ACCTGCAGAATGGGCGGGATATGTACGTGGACCAGGAACTGGACATCAACCGGCTGTCCGACTACGATGT
GGACGCTATCGTGCCTCAGAGCTTTCTGAAGGACGACTCCATCGATAACAAAGTGCTGACTCGGAGCGAC
AAGAACCGGGGCAAGAGCGACAACGTGCCCTCCGAAGAGGTCGTGAAGAAGATGAAGAACTACTGGCGCC
AGCTGCTGAATGCCAAGCTGATTACCCAGAGGAAGTTCGACAATCTGACCAAGGCCGAGAGAGGCGGCCT
GAGCGAACTGGATAAGGCCGGCTTCATCAAGAGACAGCTGGTGGAAACCCGGCAGATCACAAAGCACGTG
GCACAGATCCTGGACTCCCGGATGAACACTAAGTACGACGAGAACGACAAACTGATCCGGGAAGTGAAAG
TGATCACCCTGAAGTCCAAGCTGGTGTCCGATTTCCGGAAGGATTTCCAGTTTTACAAAGTGCGCGAGAT
CAACAACTACCACCACGCCCACGACGCCTACCTGAACGCCGTCGTGGGAACCGCCCTGATCAAAAAGTAC
CCTAAGCTGGAAAGCGAGTTCGTGTACGGCGACTACAAGGTGTACGACGTGCGGAAGATGATCGCCAAGA
GCGAGCAGGAAATCGGCAAGGCTACCGCCAAGTACTTCTTCTACAGCAACATCATGAACTTTTTCAAGAC
CGAGATTACCCTGGCCAACGGCGAGATCCGGAAGCGGCCTCTGATCGAGACAAACGGCGAAACAGGCGAG
ATCGTGTGGGATAAGGGCCGGGACTTTGCCACCGTGCGGAAAGTGCTGTCTATGCCCCAAGTGAATATCG
TGAAAAAGACCGAGGTGCAGACAGGCGGCTTCAGCAAAGAGTCTATCCTGCCCAAGAGGAACAGCGACAA
GCTGATCGCCAGAAAGAAGGACTGGGACCCTAAGAAGTACGGCGGCTTCGACAGCCCCACCGTGGCCTAT
TCTGTGCTGGTGGTGGCCAAAGTGGAAAAGGGCAAGTCCAAGAAACTGAAGAGTGTGAAAGAGCTGCTGG
GGATCACCATCATGGAAAGAAGCAGCTTCGAGAAGAATCCCATCGACTTTCTGGAAGCCAAGGGCTACAA
AGAAGTGAAAAAGGACCTGATCATCAAGCTGCCTAAGTACTCCCTGTTCGAGCTGGAAAACGGCCGGAAG
AGAATGCTGGCCTCTGCCGGCGAACTGCAGAAGGGAAACGAACTGGCCCTGCCCTCCAAATATGTGAACT
TCCTGTACCTGGCCAGCCACTATGAGAAGCTGAAGGGCTCCCCCGAGGATAATGAGCAGAAACAGCTGTT
TGTGGAACAGCACAAACACTACCTGGACGAGATCATCGAGCAGATCAGCGAGTTCTCCAAGAGAGTGATC
CTGGCCGACGCTAATCTGGACAAGGTGCTGAGCGCCTACAACAAGCACAGAGACAAGCCTATCAGAGAGC
AGGCCGAGAATATCATCCACCTGTTTACCCTGACCAATCTGGGAGCCCCTGCCGCCTTCAAGTACTTTGA
CACCACCATCGACCGGAAGAGGTACACCAGCACCAAAGAGGTGCTGGACGCCACCCTGATCCACCAGAGC
ATCACCGGCCTGTACGAGACACGGATCGACCTGTCTCAGCTGGGAGGCGACGCCTATCCCTATGACGTGC
CCGATTATGCCAGCCTGGGCAGCGGCTCCCCCAAGAAAAAACGCAAGGTGGAAGATCCTAAGAAAAAGCG
GAAAGTGAGCGGCCGCGCTACTAACTTCAGCCTGCTGAAGCAGGCTGGAGACGTGGAGGAGAACCCTGGA
CCTAAGAAACCTGAACTGACAGCAACTTCTGTTGAGAAGTTTCTCATTGAAAAATTTGATTCTGTTTCTG
ATCTCATGCAGCTGTCTGAAGGTGAAGAAAGCAGAGCCTTTTCTTTTGATGTTGGAGGAAGAGGTTATGT
TCTGAGGGTCAATTCTTGTGCTGATGGTTTTTACAAAGACAGATATGTTTACAGACACTTTGCCTCTGCT
GCTCTGCCAATTCCAGAAGTTCTGGACATTGGAGAATTTTCTGAATCTCTCACCTACTGCATCAGCAGAA
GAGCACAAGGAGTCACTCTCCAGGATCTCCCTGAAACTGAGCTGCCAGCTGTTCTGCAACCTGTTGCTGA
AGCAATGGATGCCATTGCAGCAGCTGATCTGAGCCAAACCTCTGGATTTGGTCCTTTTGGTCCCCAAGGC
ATTGGTCAGTACACCACTTGGAGGGATTTCATTTGTGCCATTGCTGATCCTCATGTCTATCACTGGCAGA
CTGTGATGGATGACACAGTTTCTGCTTCTGTTGCTCAGGCACTGGATGAACTCATGCTGTGGGCAGAAGA
TTGTCCTGAAGTCAGACACCTGGTCCATGCTGATTTTGGAAGCAACAATGTTCTGACAGACAATGGCAGA
ATCACTGCAGTCATTGACTGGTCTGAAGCCATGTTTGGAGATTCTCAATATGAGGTTGCCAACATTTTTT
TTTGGAGACCTTGGCTGGCTTGCATGGAACAACAAACAAGATATTTTGAAAGAAGACACCCAGAACTGGC
TGGTTCCCCCAGACTGAGAGCCTACATGCTCAGAATTGGCCTGGACCAACTGTATCAATCTCTGGTTGAT
GGAAACTTTGATGATGCTGCTTGGGCACAAGGAAGATGTGATGCCATTGTGAGGTCTGGTGCTGGAACTG
TTGGAAGAACTCAAATTGCAAGAAGGTCTGCTGCTGTTTGGACTGATGGATGTGTTGAAGTTCTGGCTGA
CTCTGGAAACAGGAGACCCTCCACAAGACCCAGAGCCAAGGAATAATAAGCGATCGCCCTGCAGGCATGC
AAGCTTGATATCAAGCTTATCGATAATCAACCTCTGGATTACAAAATTTGTGAAAGATTGACTGGTATTC
TTAACTATGTTGCTCCTTTTACGCTATGTGGATACGCTGCTTTAATGCCTTTGTATCATGCTATTGCTTC
CCGTATGGCTTTCATTTTCTCCTCCTTGTATAAATCCTGGTTGCTGTCTCTTTATGAGGAGTTGTGGCCC
GTTGTCAGGCAACGTGGCGTGGTGTGCACTGTGTTTGCTGACGCAACCCCCACTGGTTGGGGCATTGCCA
CCACCTGTCAGCTCCTTTCCGGGACTTTCGCTTTCCCCCTCCCTATTGCCACGGCGGAACTCATCGCCGC
CTGCCTTGCCCGCTGCTGGACAGGGGCTCGGCTGTTGGGCACTGACAATTCCGTGGTGTTGTCGGGGAAA
TCATCGTCCTTTCCTTGGCTGCTCGCCTGTGTTGCCACCTGGATTCTGCGCGGGACGTCCTTCTGCTACG
TCCCTTCGGCCCTCAATCCAGCGGACCTTCCTTCCCGCGGCCTGCTGCCGGCTCTGCGGCCTCTTCCGCG
TCTTCGCCTTCGCCCTCAGACGAGTCGGATCTCCCTTTGGGCCGCCTCCCCGCATCGATACCGTCGACCT
CGAGGGAATTAATTCGAGCTCGGTACCTTTAAGACCAATGACTTACAAGGCAGCTGTAGATCTTAGCCAC
TTTTTAAAAGAAAAGGGGGGACTGGAAGGGCTAATTCACTCCCAACGAAGACAAGATCTGCTTTTTGCTT
GTACTGGGTCTCTCTGGTTAGACCAGATCTGAGCCTGGGAGCTCTCTGGCTAACTAGGGAACCCACTGCT
TAAGCCTCAATAAAGCTTGCCTTGAGTGCTTCAAGTAGTGTGTGCCCGTCTGTTGTGTGACTCTGGTAAC
TAGAGATCCCTCAGACCCTTTTAG
Features (pLannotate 1.2.2; 37 found; start..end, strand, type, name):
     47..65      -  promoter       SP6 promoter: promoter for bacteriophage SP6 RNA polymerase
    293..572     +  CDS            TcR (fragment): tetracycline efflux protein; tet; confers resistance to tetracycline
    573..621     -  misc_feature   bom (fragment): basis of mobility region from pBR322
    723..758     -  CDS            rop (fragment): Rop protein, which maintains plasmids at low copy number; rop
    853..957     +  promoter       AmpR promoter: bla
    958..1818    +  CDS            AmpR: β-lactamase; bla; confers resistance to ampicillin, carbenicillin, and related antibiotics
   1989..2577    +  rep_origin     ori: high-copy-number ColE1/pMB1/pBR322/pUC origin of replication
   2760..2816    +  CDS            lacI (fragment): lac repressor; lacI; The lac repressor binds to the lac operator to inhibit transcription in E. coli. This inhibition can be relieved by adding lactose or isopropyl-β-D-thiogalactopyranoside (IPTG).
   2823..3152    +  promoter       SV40 promoter: SV40 enhancer and early promoter
   3352..3471    +  CDS            gpt (fragment): XGPT_ECOLI - Also known as gpp, gxu. Experimental evidence at protein level: Swiss-Prot protein existence level 1. Purine salvage pathway enzyme that catalyzes the transfer of the ribosyl-5-phosphate group from 5-phospho-alpha-D-ribose 1- diphosphate (PRPP) to the N9 position of the 6-oxopurines guanine and xanthine to form the corresponding ribonucleotides GMP (guanosine 5'- monophosphate) and XMP (xanthosine 5'-monophosphate), with the release of PPi. To a lesser extent, also acts on hypoxanthine (PubMed:9100006, PubMed:3886014). Does not ribophosphorylate adenine (PubMed:3886014). From Esch
   3471..3806    +  CDS            gpt (fragment): XGPT_ECOLI - Also known as gpp, gxu. Experimental evidence at protein level: Swiss-Prot protein existence level 1. Purine salvage pathway enzyme that catalyzes the transfer of the ribosyl-5-phosphate group from 5-phospho-alpha-D-ribose 1- diphosphate (PRPP) to the N9 position of the 6-oxopurines guanine and xanthine to form the corresponding ribonucleotides GMP (guanosine 5'- monophosphate) and XMP (xanthosine 5'-monophosphate), with the release of PPi. To a lesser extent, also acts on hypoxanthine (PubMed:9100006, PubMed:3886014). Does not ribophosphorylate adenine (PubMed:3886014). From Esch
   3901..4206    +  CDS            frsA (fragment): FRSA_ECOLI - Also known as yafA. Experimental evidence at protein level: Swiss-Prot protein existence level 1. Catalyzes the hydrolysis of esters (PubMed:15808744). Displays esterase activity toward pNP-butyrate (PubMed:15808744). May stimulate mixed-acid fermentation by acting as a fermentation/respiration switch that down-regulates respiration and up- regulates fermentation rates (PubMed:15169777). From Escherichia coli (strain K12).
   4210..4284    +  CDS            small t antigen (fragment): SV40 (simian virus 40) small t antigen
   4286..4351    +  intron         small t intron: SV40 (simian virus 40) small t antigen intron
   4481..4501    +  CDS            SV40 NLS: nuclear localization signal of SV40 (simian virus 40) large T antigen
   4820..4903    +  CDS            large T antigen (fragment): large T antigen from SV40 (simian virus 40)
   4926..5060    +  polyA_signal   SV40 poly(A) signal: SV40 polyadenylation signal
   5227..5556    +  CDS            nef (fragment): NEF_HV1BR - Experimental evidence at protein level: Swiss-Prot protein existence level 1. Extracellular Nef protein targets CD4(+) T-lymphocytes for apoptosis by interacting with CXCR4 surface receptors (PubMed:14990729). From Human immunodeficiency virus type 1 group M subtype B (isolate BRU/LAI) (HIV-1).
   5604..5861    +  LTR            5' LTR (truncated): truncated 5' long terminal repeat (LTR) from HIV-1
   5908..6033    +  misc_feature   HIV-1 Ψ: packaging signal of human immunodeficiency virus type 1
   6017..6355    +  CDS            HIV-1 gag (fragment): gag protein from human immunodeficiency virus 1; gag
   6530..6763    +  misc_feature   RRE: The Rev response element (RRE) of HIV-1 allows for Rev-dependent mRNA export from the nucleus to the cytoplasm.
   7140..7240    +  CDS            Rev (fragment): human immunodeficiency virus 1 (HIV-1) Rev protein; rev; enhances nuclear export of unspliced and incompletely spliced viral mRNAs
   7277..7394    +  misc_feature   cPPT/CTS: central polypurine tract and central termination sequence of HIV-1
   7431..7454    -  misc_feature   MCS (fragment): pBluescript multiple cloning site
   8136..8543    +  promoter       SFFV promoter: spleen focus-forming virus long terminal repeat (LTR) promoter
   8618..8917    +  CDS            ZIM3 (fragment): ZIM3_HUMAN - Also known as ZNF657. Experimental evidence at protein level: Swiss-Prot protein existence level 1. May be involved in transcriptional regulation. From Homo sapiens (Human).
   8919..8943    -  protein_bind   attB2: mutant version of attB; recombination site for the Gateway® BP reaction BP Clonase™
   9011..9031    +  misc_feature   MCS (fragment): multiple cloning site
   9038..13141   +  CDS            Cas9: Cas9 (Csn1) endonuclease from the Streptococcus pyogenes Type II CRISPR/Cas system generates RNA-guided double strand breaks in DNA
  13304..14323   +  CDS            hph: KHYB_ECOLX - Experimental evidence at protein level: Swiss-Prot protein existence level 1. The aminoglycoside phosphotransferases achieve inactivation of their antibiotic substrates by phosphorylation. Only phosphorylates hygromycin and closely related compounds such as demethyl analogs and destomycin. From Escherichia coli.
  14338..14356   +  misc_feature   MCS (fragment): pUC18/19 multiple cloning site
  14357..14375   +  misc_feature   MCS (fragment): pBluescript multiple cloning site
  14375..14963   +  misc_feature   WPRE: woodchuck hepatitis virus posttranscriptional regulatory element
  14964..14986   +  misc_feature   MCS (fragment): pBluescript multiple cloning site
  15003..15071   +  CDS            nef (fragment): NEF_HV1Z2 - Experimental evidence at protein level: Swiss-Prot protein existence level 1. Extracellular Nef protein targets CD4(+) T-lymphocytes for apoptosis by interacting with CXCR4 surface receptors. From Human immunodeficiency virus type 1 group M subtype D (isolate Z2/CDC-Z34) (HIV-1).
  15073..22      +  LTR            3' LTR (ΔU3) (across the origin): self-inactivating 3' long terminal repeat (LTR) from HIV-1
