[The description below was written by a language model from this plasmid's Addgene catalogue record and pLannotate feature annotations shown in this document.]
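Description:
pHR-UCOE-SFFV-Zim3-dCas9-P2A-Hygro is a roughly 15.3 kb HIV-1-based lentiviral transfer plasmid, built on the pMH0006 backbone, for stable expression of a CRISPR interference (CRISPRi) effector in human cells. In bacteria it is maintained through a high-copy ColE1/pUC-type origin and selected with ampicillin via the β-lactamase gene. The backbone also carries leftovers typical of the pHR lineage, including fragments of pBR322 sequences and an SV40 promoter followed by fragmentary gpt and SV40 small t/poly(A) sequences, which lie outside the packaged region. The viral portion comprises a truncated 5' LTR, the Ψ packaging signal with a partial gag sequence, the Rev response element for Rev-dependent nuclear export of the genomic RNA, the cPPT/CTS, a WPRE to enhance transcript expression, and a ΔU3 self-inactivating 3' LTR.

The payload is a single open reading frame driven by the SFFV promoter. According to the depositor, a ubiquitous chromatin opening element sits upstream of the promoter to counter silencing of the integrated cassette. It was not annotated by the automated feature caller, although an unannotated gap lies between the cPPT and SFFV. The encoded protein carries the KRAB repressor domain of human ZIM3 plus an NLS at the N terminus of catalytically dead Streptococcus pyogenes Cas9, followed by a C-terminal HA tag and two NLSs. One catalogue field lists the Zim3 fusion as C-terminal, but the purpose, the depositor comments and the feature order all place it N-terminal. A P2A peptide links the fusion to the hygromycin phosphotransferase gene, so transduced cells co-express both proteins and can be selected with hygromycin. No sgRNA cassette is annotated, so guides must be supplied separately. The construct is used to generate CRISPRi cell lines for targeted transcriptional repression and genetic screens.
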