Addgene plasmid #188768: pHR-UCOE-SFFV-Zim3-dCas9-P2A-Hygro
Purpose: dCas9 with an N-term Zim3 KRAB-NLS fusion, a C-term HA-2xNLS
Depositing lab: Marco Jost & Jonathan Weissman. Depositing organization: Whitehead Institute for Biomedical Research. Publication: Maximizing CRISPRi efficacy and accessibility with dual-sgRNA libraries and optimal effectors. Replogle JM, Bonnar JL, Pogson AN, Liem CR, Maier NK, Ding Y, Russell BJ, Wang X, Leng K, Guna A, Norman TM, Pak RA, Ramos DM, Ward ME, Gilbert LA, Kampmann M, Weissman JS, Jost M. eLife. 2022 Dec 28;11:e81856. doi: 10.7554/eLife.81856. PubMed 36576240.
Backbone
  Vector backbone: pMH0006, Addgene # 135448
  Vector type: Lentiviral
  Selectable markers: Hygromycin
Growth in bacteria
  Bacterial resistance: Ampicillin, 100 μg/mL
  Growth temperature: 37°C
  Growth strain: NEB Stable
  Copy number: High Copy
Gene/Insert
  Gene/Insert name: Zim3-dCas9
  Species: Multiple
  Promoter: SFFV
  Tag / fusion protein: Zim3 KRAB-NLS fusion (C terminal on insert); HA-2xNLS (C terminal on insert)
  Cloning method: Gibson Cloning
Terms and licenses: Academic/Nonprofit Terms; Industry Terms: Not Available to Industry
Depositor comments: Human lentiviral vector for expression of dCas9 with an N-terminal Zim3 KRAB-NLS fusion, a C-terminal HA-2xNLS, and a hygromycin resistance gene linked by a P2A site from a SFFV promoter with an upstream ubiquitous chromatin opening element, pAG389. Please visit https://doi.org/10.1101/2022.07.13.499814 for bioRxiv preprint.
How to cite: pHR-UCOE-SFFV-Zim3-dCas9-P2A-Hygro was a gift from Marco Jost & Jonathan Weissman (Addgene plasmid # 188768 ; http://n2t.net/addgene:188768 ; RRID:Addgene_188768)
